Addgene plasmid #115404: AAEL017313 GPCR
Purpose: Expresses Ae. aegypti receptor in mammalian cells
Depositing lab: Leslie Vosshall. Depositing organization: Rockefeller University. Publication: Small-Molecule Agonists of Ae. aegypti Neuropeptide Y Receptor Block Mosquito Biting. Duvall LB, Ramos-Espiritu L, Barsoum KE, Glickman JF, Vosshall LB. Cell. 2019 Feb 7;176(4):687-701.e5. doi: 10.1016/j.cell.2018.12.004. PubMed 30735632.
Backbone
  Vector backbone: pME18s
  Vector type: Mammalian Expression
Growth in bacteria
  Bacterial resistance: Ampicillin, 100 μg/mL
  Growth temperature: 37°C
  Growth strain: DH5alpha
  Copy number: High Copy
Gene/Insert
  Gene/Insert name: AAEL017313 GPCR
  Species: Aedes aegypti
  Entrez Gene: LOC23687733 (a.k.a. AaeL_AAEL017313, AAEL008566, AAEL017313)
  Cloning method: Gateway Cloning
Terms and licenses: Academic/Nonprofit Terms; Industry Terms: Not Available to Industry
Depositor comments: The neuropeptide CDS was inserted into the pME18s plasmid using NotI and XhoI sites.
How to cite: AAEL017313 GPCR was a gift from Leslie Vosshall (Addgene plasmid # 115404 ; http://n2t.net/addgene:115404 ; RRID:Addgene_115404)
