[The description below was written by a language model from this plasmid's Addgene catalogue record and pLannotate feature annotations shown in this document.]
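Description:
AAEL017313 GPCR is a mammalian expression plasmid built on the pME18s backbone that carries the coding sequence of a G protein-coupled receptor from the mosquito Aedes aegypti (gene AAEL017313). The sequenced plasmid is about 4.5 kb. In bacteria it is maintained at high copy through a ColE1/pUC-type origin of replication, and selection is with ampicillin via a β-lactamase gene driven by its native bla promoter.

The expression cassette begins with the SV40 enhancer and early promoter, followed directly by a truncated HTLV-1 5' LTR segment. This pairing is the composite SRα-type promoter characteristic of pME18s, in which the LTR-derived sequence boosts expression from the SV40 early promoter. A modified SV40 intron with splice donor and acceptor sites lies downstream, which generally improves mRNA processing and expression. An SV40 polyadenylation signal terminates the transcript. The automated annotation does not label the receptor itself, but the unannotated stretch of roughly 1.6 kb between the intron and the poly(A) signal is where the insert would be expected to sit. No epitope tag, reporter or mammalian selection marker is annotated, so the construct appears suited to transient transfection.

The record is inconsistent about cloning. The catalogue field lists Gateway cloning, whereas the depositor comment says the coding sequence was inserted using NotI and XhoI sites and calls it a "neuropeptide CDS". The stated purpose is expression of the Ae. aegypti receptor in mammalian cells, and the associated study concerns small-molecule agonists of a mosquito neuropeptide Y-like receptor that suppress biting. This suggests use in heterologous cell-based receptor assays, although the record does not describe the assay.
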