Features (pLannotate 1.2.2; 7 found; start..end, strand, type, name):
      1..330     +  promoter       SV40 promoter: SV40 enhancer and early promoter
    346..614     +  LTR            5' LTR (truncated): truncated 5' long terminal repeat (LTR) from human T-cell leukemia virus (HTLV) type 1
    644..740     +  intron         SV40 intron: modified SV40 intron with splice donor and acceptor sites
   2363..2497    +  polyA_signal   SV40 poly(A) signal: SV40 polyadenylation signal
   2707..3295    -  rep_origin     ori: high-copy-number ColE1/pMB1/pBR322/pUC origin of replication
   3466..4326    -  CDS            AmpR: β-lactamase; bla; confers resistance to ampicillin, carbenicillin, and related antibiotics
   4327..4431    -  promoter       AmpR promoter: bla
>Addgene plasmid #115404 | AAEL017313 GPCR | addgene full sequence | sequence record 220998 | Addgene NGS Result
GTGTGTCAGTTAGGGTGTGGAAAGTCCCCAGGCTCCCCAGCAGGCAGAAGTATGCAAAGCATGCATCTCA
ATTAGTCAGCAACCAGGTGTGGAAAGTCCCCAGGCTCCCCAGCAGGCAGAAGTATGCAAAGCATGCATCT
CAATTAGTCAGCAACCATAGTCCCGCCCCTAACTCCGCCCATCCCGCCCCTAACTCCGCCCAGTTCCGCC
CATTCTCCGCCCCATGGCTGACTAATTTTTTTTATTTATGCAGAGGCCGAGGCCGCCTCGGCCTCTGAGC
TATTCCAGAAGTAGTGAGGAGGCTTTTTTGGAGGCCTAGGCTTTTGCAAAAAGCTCCTCGATCGAGGGGC
TCGCATCTCTCCTTCACGCGCCCGCCGCCCTACCTGAGGCCGCCATCCACGCCGGTTGAGTCGCGTTCTG
CCGCCTCCCGCCTGTGGTGCCTCCTGAACTGCGTCCGCCGTCTAGGTAAGTTTAAAGCTCAGGTCGAGAC
CGGGCCTTTGTCCGGCGCTCCCTTGGAGCCTACCTAGACTCAGCCGGCTCTCCACGCTTTGCCTGACCCT
GCTTGCTCAACTCTACGTCTTTGTTTCGTTTTCTGTTCTGCGCCGTTACAGATCCAAGCTCTGAAAAACC
AGAAAGTTAACTGGTAAGTTTAGTCTTTTTGTCTTTTATTTCAGGTCCCGGATCCGGTGGTGGTGCAAAT
CAAAGAACTGCTCCTCAGTGGATGTTGCCTTTACTTCTAGGCCTGTACGGAAGTGTTACTTCTGCTCTAA
AAGCTGCGGAATTCCGGAATTTCCTCGAGATGCTGAGCGTAGACGAGCGAGTGCTGGAATGGTTCCACTT
TATCTACCACAACGACTCCTCCACCTCCCCAGTCCTGAGCGCGGACGAATTCCGCCGCCGCCTATTCTCG
ATCCTCGATTCCAACATGACCAACAGCATGAACGGTTCCAGCAAACTGTACCGTACGGCGTTCGAGTTCC
AGAACATCTCGGAGCATAACATCACCCAGGAGTATGTTAACGACTTCCTGGAAAAACTGTTCCAATCGTT
GAACAGGGTGAACCGCACAACTACCACCAGTACCGACATCAACTGGAATACTGAAGATGGACAGCTGGAC
AATTGTAGCTTCTACTGTCGGGGGACGATGCGGGATGTGCTGCTGGATTACAAAATCCTGCATGGGTACA
TCGCGTTGGTGATATGCGTTTTCGGGACAATAGCCAACATTTTGAATGTCATCGTCCTGACCCGCAAAGA
GATGAGCAAAATCCCCATCAACCGCATCCTGAAGTGGCTCTCCGTGACCGATATGCTCGTAATGATGGAG
TACATCCCGTTTGCCTTCTACATGTACTCGATACTGCCAGATCGACAAGACTATCCATACTCATGGGCAG
TGTACCTTATGTTTCACATGCACTTCACCCAGATTCTGCACACCATTTCGATACTGCTCACTGTGATGCT
GGCCGTGTGGAGATACATTGCTATCAAACACCCGCACGGTTCATTGGCCGTCTACGCTCAATCTAATTAC
AGCTATGCAATCCTGTTCTGCTACATCCTGGCGCCGATCCTTTGCATGCCAACGTACTTCGTCTTCACGA
TACGGCAGACGCATGTCTTCGAACACGATGCCCACGTGCTTCTGTATCACTTGGACGCCGACGAGAACAC
TTCGGTCTATCGGTACAACTTTTGGATCCACTCGGTCATCATTAAACTGCTGCCCTGTACGATTCTGACG
GTAATAAGCTGTGTGCTGATCAGTGTCCTGTGGAAAGCGAGCAAACGGAGACTGAAGCTGAAACAGGGCG
GGAATTATGGCGGCAAGAATGGTACTGCTCCGACCGGGATGTCGACTCCGAGTGGCGACACCAGTCACAA
TAACGTCGCAACCAGCATAACGGTTCCATCTTCGACCACGATGCCATCGCAGAGCAATGGCAGCAGGCAC
CCCAAAACGGATCGCCGAGCAGACCGGACCACCACCCTGCTAGTGGCCGTACTGCTACTGTTTCTGCTCA
CCGAGTTTCCCCAGGGCATTCTCGGTTTGCTCAGCGGAATCCTGGAGAAGTGCTTCTTCAAACGGTGCTA
CGCCCTATTCGGCGAAGCCATGGACCTGCTTGCCTTAATCAACGCCGCAATCGGTTTCGTACTGTACGGC
TTAATGTCGAAACAGTTTCGCACTAGCTTTAAGTCGGTTTTTTGCAAAACTCCAACCCATAGGGTCGAGA
TGACGAGAATGACTGGACTCACCACCACCTGTGTCTGAGCGGCCGCTAGACTAGTCTAGAGAAAAAACCT
CCCACACCTCCCCCTGAACCTGAAACATAAAATGAATGCAATTGTTGTTGTTAACTTGTTTATTGCAGCT
TATAATGGTTACAAATAAAGCAATAGCATCACAAATTTCACAAATAAAGCATTTTTTTCACTGCATTCTA
GTTGTGGTTTGTCCAAACTCATCAATGTATCTTATCATGTCTGGATCCCCGGGTACCGAGCTCGAATTAA
TTCCTCTTCCGCTTCCTCGCTCACTGACTCGCTGCGCTCGGTCGTTCGGCTGCGGCGAGCGGTATCAGCT
CACTCAAAGGCGGTAATACGGTTATCCACAGAATCAGGGGATAACGCAGGAAAGAACATGTGAGCAAAAG
GCCAGCAAAAGGCCAGGAACCGTAAAAAGGCCGCGTTGCTGGCGTTTTTCCATAGGCTCCGCCCCCCTGA
CGAGCATCACAAAAATCGACGCTCAAGTCAGAGGTGGCGAAACCCGACAGGACTATAAAGATACCAGGCG
TTTCCCCCTGGAAGCTCCCTCGTGCGCTCTCCTGTTCCGACCCTGCCGCTTACCGGATACCTGTCCGCCT
TTCTCCCTTCGGGAAGCGTGGCGCTTTCTCATAGCTCACGCTGTAGGTATCTCAGTTCGGTGTAGGTCGT
TCGCTCCAAGCTGGGCTGTGTGCACGAACCCCCCGTTCAGCCCGACCGCTGCGCCTTATCCGGTAACTAT
CGTCTTGAGTCCAACCCGGTAAGACACGACTTATCGCCACTGGCAGCAGCCACTGGTAACAGGATTAGCA
GAGCGAGGTATGTAGGCGGTGCTACAGAGTTCTTGAAGTGGTGGCCTAACTACGGCTACACTAGAAGAAC
AGTATTTGGTATCTGCGCTCTGCTGAAGCCAGTTACCTTCGGAAAAAGAGTTGGTAGCTCTTGATCCGGC
AAACAAACCACCGCTGGTAGCGGTGGTTTTTTTGTTTGCAAGCAGCAGATTACGCGCAGAAAAAAAGGAT
CTCAAGAAGATCCTTTGATCTTTTCTACGGGGTCTGACGCTCAGTGGAACGAAAACTCACGTTAAGGGAT
TTTGGTCATGAGATTATCAAAAAGGATCTTCACCTAGATCCTTTTAAATTAAAAATGAAGTTTTAAATCA
ATCTAAAGTATATATGAGTAAACTTGGTCTGACAGTTACCAATGCTTAATCAGTGAGGCACCTATCTCAG
CGATCTGTCTATTTCGTTCATCCATAGTTGCCTGACTCCCCGTCGTGTAGATAACTACGATACGGGAGGG
CTTACCATCTGGCCCCAGTGCTGCAATGATACCGCGAGACCCACGCTCACCGGCTCCAGATTTATCAGCA
ATAAACCAGCCAGCCGGAAGGGCCGAGCGCAGAAGTGGTCCTGCAACTTTATCCGCCTCCATCCAGTCTA
TTAATTGTTGCCGGGAAGCTAGAGTAAGTAGTTCGCCAGTTAATAGTTTGCGCAACGTTGTTGCCATTGC
TACAGGCATCGTGGTGTCACGCTCGTCGTTTGGTATGGCTTCATTCAGCTCCGGTTCCCAACGATCAAGG
CGAGTTACATGATCCCCCATGTTGTGCAAAAAAGCGGTTAGCTCCTTCGGTCCTCCGATCGTTGTCAGAA
GTAAGTTGGCCGCAGTGTTATCACTCATGGTTATGGCAGCACTGCATAATTCTCTTACTGTCATGCCATC
CGTAAGATGCTTTTCTGTGACTGGTGAGTACTCAACCAAGTCATTCTGAGAATAGTGTATGCGGCGACCG
AGTTGCTCTTGCCCGGCGTCAATACGGGATAATACCGCGCCACATAGCAGAACTTTAAAAGTGCTCATCA
TTGGAAAACGTTCTTCGGGGCGAAAACTCTCAAGGATCTTACCGCTGTTGAGATCCAGTTCGATGTAACC
CACTCGTGCACCCAACTGATCTTCAGCATCTTTTACTTTCACCAGCGTTTCTGGGTGAGCAAAAACAGGA
AGGCAAAATGCCGCAAAAAAGGGAATAAGGGCGACACGGAAATGTTGAATACTCATACTCTTCCTTTTTC
AATATTATTGAAGCATTTATCAGGGTTATTGTCTCATGAGCGGATACATATTTGAATGTATTTAGAAAAA
TAAACAAATAGGGGTTCCGCGCACATTTCCCCGAAAAGTGCCACCTGCAAGCTTGGCTGTGGAAT
