>Addgene plasmid #115404 | AAEL017313 GPCR | depositor partial sequence | sequence record 217410 | neuropeptide CDS
ATGCTGAGCGTAGACGAGCGAGTGCTGGAATGGTTCCACTTTATCTACCACAACGACTCCTCCACCTCCC
CAGTCCTGAGCGCGGACGAATTCCGCCGCCGCCTATTCTCGATCCTCGATTCCAACATGACCAACAGCAT
GAACGGTTCCAGCAAACTGTACCGTACGGCGTTCGAGTTCCAGAACATCTCGGAGCATAACATCACCCAG
GAGTATGTTAACGACTTCCTGGAAAAACTGTTCCAATCGTTGAACAGGGTGAACCGCACAACTACCACCA
GTACCGACATCAACTGGAATACTGAAGATGGACAGCTGGACAATTGTAGCTTCTACTGTCGGGGGACGAT
GCGGGATGTGCTGCTGGATTACAAAATCCTGCATGGGTACATCGCGTTGGTGATATGCGTTTTCGGGACA
ATAGCCAACATTTTGAATGTCATCGTCCTGACCCGCAAAGAGATGAGCAAAATCCCCATCAACCGCATCC
TGAAGTGGCTCTCCGTGACCGATATGCTCGTAATGATGGAGTACATCCCGTTTGCCTTCTACATGTACTC
GATACTGCCAGATCGACAAGACTATCCATACTCATGGGCAGTGTACCTTATGTTTCACATGCACTTCACC
CAGATTCTGCACACCATTTCGATACTGCTCACTGTGATGCTGGCCGTGTGGAGATACATTGCTATCAAAC
ACCCGCACGGTTCATTGGCCGTCTACGCTCAATCTAATTACAGCTATGCAATCCTGTTCTGCTACATCCT
GGCGCCGATCCTTTGCATGCCAACGTACTTCGTCTTCACGATACGGCAGACGCATGTCTTCGAACACGAT
GCCCACGTGCTTCTGTATCACTTGGACGCCGACGAGAACACTTCGGTCTATCGGTACAACTTTTGGATCC
ACTCGGTCATCATTAAACTGCTGCCCTGTACGATTCTGACGGTAATAAGCTGTGTGCTGATCAGTGTCCT
GTGGAAAGCGAGCAAACGGAGACTGAAGCTGAAACAGGGCGGGAATTATGGCGGCAAGAATGGTACTGCT
CCGACCGGGATGTCGACTCCGAGTGGCGACACCAGTCACAATAACGTCGCAACCAGCATAACGGTTCCAT
CTTCGACCACGATGCCATCGCAGAGCAATGGCAGCAGGCACCCCAAAACGGATCGCCGAGCAGACCGGAC
CACCACCCTGCTAGTGGCCGTACTGCTACTGTTTCTGCTCACCGAGTTTCCCCAGGGCATTCTCGGTTTG
CTCAGCGGAATCCTGGAGAAGTGCTTCTTCAAACGGTGCTACGCCCTATTCGGCGAAGCCATGGACCTGC
TTGCCTTAATCAACGCCGCAATCGGTTTCGTACTGTACGGCTTAATGTCGAAACAGTTTCGCACTAGCTT
TAAGTCGGTTTTTTGCAAAACTCCAACCCATAGGGTCGAGATGACGAGAATGACTGGACTCACCACCACC
TGTGTCTGA
